>Addgene plasmid #202846 | Salsa-BC5-P1A5 | addgene full sequence | sequence record 413392 | Addgene NGS Result
AGCGCCCAATACGCAAACCGCCTCTCCCCGCGCGTTGGCCGATTCATTAATGCAGTCGAGGGATCTCCAT
AAGAGAAGAGGGACAGCTATGACTGGGAGTAGTCAGGAGAGGAGGAAAAATCTGGCTAGTAAAACATGTA
AGGAAAATTTTAGGGATGTTAAAGAAAAAAATAACACAAAACAAAATATAAAAAAAATCTAACCTCAAGT
CAAGGCTTTTCTATGGAATAAGGAATGGACAGCAGGGGGCTGTTTCATATACTGATGACCTCTTTATAGC
CAACCTTTGTTCATGGCAGCCAGCATATGGGCATATGTTGCCAAACTCTAAACCAAATACTCATTCTGAT
GTTTTAAATGATTTGCCCTCCCATATGTCCTTCCGAGTGAGAGACACAAAAAATTCCAACACACTATTGC
AATGAAAATAAATTTCCTTTATTAGCCAGAAGTCAGATGCTCAAGGGGCTTCATGATGTCCCCATAATTT
TTGGCAGAGGGAAAAAGATCGATCTCAGTGGTATTTGTGAGCCAGGGCATTGGCCACACCAGCCACCACC
TTCTGATAGGCAGCCTGCACCTGAGGAGTGAATTCTTTGCCAAAATGATGAGACAGCACAACAACCAGCA
CGTTGCCCAGGAGCTGTAGGAAAGAGAAGAAGGCATGAACATGGTTAGCAGAGGGGCCCGGTTTGGACTC
AGAGTATTTTATCCTCATCTCAAACAGTGTATATCATTGTAACCATAAAGAGAAAGGCAGGATGATGACC
AGGGTGTAGTTGTTTCTACCAATAAGAATATTTCCACGCCAGCCAGAATTTATATGCAGAAATATTCTAC
CTTATCATTTAATTATAACAATTGTTCTCTAAAACTGTGCTGAAGTACAATATAATATACCCTGATTGCC
TTGAAAAAAAAGTGATTAGAGAAAGTACTTACAATCTGACAAATAAACAAAAGTGAATTTAAAAATTCGT
TACAAATGCAAGCTAAAGTTTAACGAAAAAGTTACAGAAAATGAAAAGAAAATAAGAGGAGACAATGGTT
GTCAACAGAGTAGAAAGTGAAAGAAACAAAATTATCATGAGGGTCCATGGTGATACAAGGGACATCTTCC
CATTCTAAACAACACCCTGAAAACTTTGCCCCCTCCATATAACATGAATTTTACAATAGCGAAAAAGAAA
GAACAATCAAGGGTCCCCAAACTCACCCTGAAGTTCTCAGCTCTAGAGATATCGTCGAGGCCGCGCTAGC
GTTTAAACTGTCGACCTTAATTAAGAGATCTGCTCGAGGCGCGTCAGCTGACTAGAGGATCCCCGGGTAC
CGAGCTCGAATTCGGGGCCGCGGAGGCTGGATCGGTCCCGGTGTCTTCTATGGAGGTCAAAACAGCGTGG
ATGGCGTCTCCAGGCGATCTGACGGTTCACTAAACGAGCTCTGCTTATATAGGCCTCCCACCGTACACGC
CTACCTCGACCCGGGTACCGAGCTCGACTTTCACTTTTCTCTATCACTGATAGGGAGTGGTAAACTCGAC
TTTCACTTTTCTCTATCACTGATAGGGAGTGGTAAACTCGACTTTCACTTTTCTCTATCACTGATAGGGA
GTGGTAAACTCGACTTTCACTTTTCTCTATCACTGATAGGGAGTGGTAAACTCGACTTTCACTTTTCTCT
ATCACTGATAGGGAGTGGTAAACTCGACCTATATAAGCAGAGCTCGTTTAGTGAACCGTCAGATCGCCTG
GAGACGCCATCCACGCTGTTTTGACCTCCATAGAAGACACCGGGACCGATCCAGCCTCCGCGGCCCCGAA
TTCCTGCAGCGGCCGCTCTAGAACTAGTGGATCCCCGCGGATGGTGAGCAAGGGCGAGGAGCTGTTCACC
GGGGTGGTGCCCATCCTGGTCGAGCTGGACGGCGACGTAAACGGCCACAAGTTCAGCGTGTCCGGCGAGG
GCGAGGGCGATGCCACCTACGGCAAGCTGACCCTGAAGTTCATCTGCACCACCGGCAAGCTGCCCGTGCC
CTGGCCCACCCTCGTGACCACCCTGACCTACGGCGTGCAGTGCTTCAGCCGCTACCCCGACCACATGAAG
CAGCACGACTTCTTCAAGTCCGCCATGCCCGAAGGCTACGTCCAGGAGCGCACCATCTTCTTCAAGGACG
ACGGCAACTACAAGACCCGCGCCGAGGTGAAGTTCGAGGGCGACACCCTGGTGAACCGCATCGAGCTGAA
GGGCATCGACTTCAAGGAGGACGGCAACATCCTGGGGCACAAGCTGGAGTACAACTACAACAGCCACAAC
GTCTATATCATGGCCGACAAGCAGAAGAACGGCATCAAGGTGAACTTCAAGATCCGCCACAACATCGAGG
ACGGCAGCGTGCAGCTCGCCGACCACTACCAGCAGAACACCCCCATCGGCGACGGCCCCGTGCTGCTGCC
CGACAACCACTACCTGAGCACCCAGTCCGCCCTGAGCAAAGACCCCAACGAGAAGCGCGATCACATGGTC
CTGCTGGAGTTCGTGACCGCCGCCGGGATCACTCTCGGCATGGACGAGCTGTACAAGTAATGTGCTCCTG
GAATTCGATATCAAGCTTGTCGACCTAGTTCTAGAGGATCCAGACATGATAAGATACATTGATGAGTTTG
GACAAACCACAACTAGAATGCAGTGAAAAAAATGCTTTATTTGTGAAATTTGTGATGCTATTGCTTTATT
TGTAACCATTATAAGCTGCAATAAACAAGTTAACAACAACAATTGCATTCATTTTATGTTTCAGGTTCAG
GGGGAGGTGTGGGAGGTTTTTTAAAGCAAGTAAAACCTCTACAAATGTGGTATGGCTGATTATGATCCTG
CAAGCCTCGTCGTCCTGGCCGGACCACGCTATCTGTGCAAGGTCCCCGGCCCCGGACGCGCGCTCCATGA
GCAGAGCGCCCGCCGCCGAGGCGAAGACTCGGGCGGCGCCCTGCCCGTCCCACCAGGTCAACAGGCGGTA
ACCGGCCTCTTCATCGGGAATGCGCGCGACCTTCAGCATCGCCGGCATGTCCCCCTGGCGGACGGGAAGT
ATCCAGCTCGACCAAGCTGGCCGCGTCGAGTGAAGACGAAAGGGCCTCGTGATACGCCTATTTTTATAGG
TTAATGTCATGATAATAATGGTTTCTTAGACGTCAGGTGGCACTTTTCGGGGAAATGTGCGCGGAACCCC
TATTTGTTTATTTTTCTAAATACATTCAAATATGTATCCGCTCATGAGACAATAACCCTGATAAATGCTT
CAATAATATTGAAAAAGGAAGAGTATGAGTATTCAACATTTCCGTGTCGCCCTTATTCCCTTTTTTGCGG
CATTTTGCCTTCCTGTTTTTGCTCACCCAGAAACGCTGGTGAAAGTAAAAGATGCTGAAGATCAGTTGGG
TGCACGAGTGGGTTACATCGAACTGGATCTCAACAGCGGTAAGATCCTTGAGAGTTTTCGCCCCGAAGAA
CGTTTTCCAATGATGAGCACTTTTAAAGTTCTGCTATGTGGCGCGGTATTATCCCGTGTTGACGCCGGGC
AAGAGCAACTCGGTCGCCGCATACACTATTCTCAGAATGACTTGGTTGAGTACTCACCAGTCACAGAAAA
GCATCTTACGGATGGCATGACAGTAAGAGAATTATGCAGTGCTGCCATAACCATGAGTGATAACACTGCG
GCCAACTTACTTCTGACAACGATCGGAGGACCGAAGGAGCTAACCGCTTTTTTGCACAACATGGGGGATC
ATGTAACTCGCCTTGATCGTTGGGAACCGGAGCTGAATGAAGCCATACCAAACGACGAGCGTGACACCAC
GATGCCTGTAGCAATGGCAACAACGTTGCGCAAACTATTAACTGGCGAACTACTTACTCTAGCTTCCCGG
CAACAATTAATAGACTGGATGGAGGCGGATAAAGTTGCAGGACCACTTCTGCGCTCGGCCCTTCCGGCTG
GCTGGTTTATTGCTGATAAATCTGGAGCCGGTGAGCGTGGGTCTCGCGGTATCATTGCAGCACTGGGGCC
AGATGGTAAGCCCTCCCGTATCGTAGTTATCTACACGACGGGGAGTCAGGCAACTATGGATGAACGAAAT
AGACAGATCGCTGAGATAGGTGCCTCACTGATTAAGCATTGGTAACTGTCAGACCAAGTTTACTCATATA
TACTTTAGATTGATTTAAAACTTCATTTTTAATTTAAAAGGATCTAGGTGAAGATCCTTTTTGATAATCT
CATGACCAAAATCCCTTAACGTGAGTTTTCGTTCCACTGAGCGTCAGACCCCGTAGAAAAGATCAAAGGA
TCTTCTTGAGATCCTTTTTTTCTGCGCGTAATCTGCTGCTTGCAAACAAAAAAACCACCGCTACCAGCGG
TGGTTTGTTTGCCGGATCAAGAGCTACCAACTCTTTTTCCGAAGGTAACTGGCTTCAGCAGAGCGCAGAT
ACCAAATACTGTTCTTCTAGTGTAGCCGTAGTTAGGCCACCACTTCAAGAACTCTGTAGCACCGCCTACA
TACCTCGCTCTGCTAATCCTGTTACCAGTGGCTGCTGCCAGTGGCGATAAGTCGTGTCTTACCGGGTTGG
ACTCAAGACGATAGTTACCGGATAAGGCGCAGCGGTCGGGCTGAACGGGGGGTTCGTGCACACAGCCCAG
CTTGGAGCGAACGACCTACACCGAACTGAGATACCTACAGCGTGAGCTATGAGAAAGCGCCACGCTTCCC
GAAGGGAGAAAGGCGGACAGGTATCCGGTAAGCGGCAGGGTCGGAACAGGAGAGCGCACGAGGGAGCTTC
CAGGGGGAAACGCCTGGTATCTTTATAGTCCTGTCGGGTTTCGCCACCTCTGACTTGAGCGTCGATTTTT
GTGATGCTCGTCAGGGGGGCGGAGCCTATGGAAAAACGCCAGCAACGCGGCCTTTTTACGGTTCCTGGCC
TTTTGCTGGCCTTTTGCTCACATGTTCTTTCCTGCGTTATCCCCTGATTCTGTGGATAACCGTATTACCG
CCTTTGAGTGAGCTGATACCGCTCGCCGCAGCCGAACGACCGAGCGCAGCGAGTCAGTGAGCGAGGAAGC
GGAAG
Features (pLannotate 1.2.2; 17 found; start..end, strand, type, name):
      2..55      +  CDS            lacI (fragment): lac repressor; lacI; The lac repressor binds to the lac operator to inhibit transcription in E. coli. This inhibition can be relieved by adding lactose or isopropyl-β-D-thiogalactopyranoside (IPTG).
    388..443     -  polyA_signal   β-globin poly(A) signal: rabbit β-globin polyadenylation signal (Gil and Proudfoot, 1987)
    518..640     -  CDS            HBB: HBB_COLGU - Experimental evidence at transcript level: Swiss-Prot protein existence level 2. Involved in oxygen transport from the lung to the various peripheral tissues. From Colobus guereza (Mantled guereza) (Eastern black-and-white colobus monkey).
    644..1216    -  intron         β-globin intron: intron from rabbit β-globin gene
   1312..1343    -  misc_feature   MCS (fragment): pUC18/19 multiple cloning site
   1437..1475    -  promoter       minimal CMV promoter: human cytomegalovirus (CMV) immediate early promoter
   1493..1708    -  protein_bind   tetracycline response element (fragment): contains seven copies of the tetracycline operator tetO tetracycline repressor TetR
   1708..1753    +  promoter       TRE3GV promoter (fragment): 3rd-generation Tet-responsive promoter that can be activated by binding of Tet-On® 3G, optimized for retroviral and lentiviral vectors
   1829..1856    +  misc_feature   MCS (fragment): pBluescript multiple cloning site
   1861..2580    +  CDS            EGFP: the original enhanced GFP (Yang et al., 1996) mammalian codon-optimized
   2590..2613    +  misc_feature   MCS (fragment): pBluescript multiple cloning site
   2627..2761    -  polyA_signal   SV40 poly(A) signal: SV40 polyadenylation signal
   2784..2867    -  CDS            large T antigen (fragment): large T antigen from SV40 (simian virus 40)
   2861..3091    -  CDS            str (fragment): STR_KLEPN - Protein inferred from homology: Swiss-Prot protein existence level 3. The aminoglycoside phosphotransferases achieve inactivation of their antibiotic substrates by phosphorylation. From Klebsiella pneumoniae.
   3210..3314    +  promoter       AmpR promoter: bla
   3315..4175    +  CDS            AmpR: β-lactamase; bla; confers resistance to ampicillin, carbenicillin, and related antibiotics
   4346..4934    +  rep_origin     ori: high-copy-number ColE1/pMB1/pBR322/pUC origin of replication
