[The description below was written by a language model from this plasmid's Addgene catalogue record and pLannotate feature annotations shown in this document.]
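Description:
Salsa-BC5-P1A5 is a 5.1 kb mammalian expression plasmid built on the pCER206 backbone, serving as one of the barcoded reporter plasmids for PRESTO-Salsa, a highly multiplexed assay for screening GPCR activation. It is maintained in E. coli as a high-copy plasmid through a ColE1/pUC-type origin and selected with ampicillin via the β-lactamase gene and its native promoter. No mammalian selection marker is annotated, which suggests transient transfection, although the record does not state this.

The payload is a synthetic insert of about 730 bp, described as EGFP/BC5 and cloned between BsrGI and HindIII sites that remain intact. Expression is driven by a tetracycline response element. The feature table shows a central tetO array that appears to be bidirectional. On one side, a TRE3G-type promoter fragment leads into the mammalian codon-optimized EGFP coding sequence, which is followed by a short polylinker segment and an SV40 polyadenylation signal. On the other side, a minimal CMV promoter points toward a polylinker fragment, a rabbit β-globin intron with adjoining globin exon sequence, and a β-globin poly(A) signal, with no coding insert annotated in that arm.

The barcode itself (BC5) is not annotated as a feature. Given the cloning sites, it presumably lies at the 3′ end of EGFP or in the transcript's untranslated region, so that reporter transcripts carry a sequence identifier. In such a design, a tetracycline-controlled transactivator released on receptor activation would induce the TRE. Sequencing the barcoded transcripts would then allow many receptors to be read out in a single pool. Short lacI, SV40 large T antigen and aminoglycoside phosphotransferase fragments appear to be backbone remnants.
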