Addgene plasmid #202846: Salsa-BC5-P1A5
Purpose: Expression of barcoded reporter plasmid for PRESTO-Salsa; EGFP/BC5
Depositing lab: Noah Palm. Depositing organization: Yale University. Publication: Highly multiplexed bioactivity screening reveals human and microbiota metabolome-GPCRome interactions. Chen H, Rosen CE, Gonzalez-Hernandez JA, Song D, Potempa J, Ring AM, Palm NW. Cell. 2023 Jul 6;186(14):3095-3110.e19. doi: 10.1016/j.cell.2023.05.024. Epub 2023 Jun 14. PubMed 37321219.
Backbone
  Vector backbone: pCER206
  Vector type: Mammalian Expression
Growth in bacteria
  Bacterial resistance: Ampicillin, 100 μg/mL
  Growth temperature: 37°C
  Growth strain: DH5alpha
  Copy number: High Copy
Gene/Insert
  Gene/Insert name: EGFP/BC5
  Species: Synthetic
  Insert size (bp): 730
  Promoter: Tet Response Element (TRE)
  Cloning method: Restriction Enzyme; 5′ cloning site BsrGI (not destroyed); 3′ cloning site HindIII (not destroyed)
  Sequencing primers: 5′ Custom primer (GAAGCGCGATCACATGG)
Terms and licenses: Academic/Nonprofit Terms; Industry Terms: Not Available to Industry
How to cite: Salsa-BC5-P1A5 was a gift from Noah Palm (Addgene plasmid # 202846 ; http://n2t.net/addgene:202846 ; RRID:Addgene_202846)
