>Addgene plasmid #202846 | Salsa-BC5-P1A5 | depositor partial sequence | sequence record 393719 | BC5
TGTGCTCCTG
